Addgene plasmid #131522: AdMKP-3 S197A
Purpose: Expresses MKP-3 with S197A mutation in mammalian cells
Depositing lab: Haiyan Xu. Depositing organization: Brown University. Publication: MEK/ERK pathway mediates insulin-promoted degradation of MKP-3 protein in liver cells. Feng B, Jiao P, Yang Z, Xu H. Mol Cell Endocrinol. 2012 Sep 25;361(1-2):116-23. doi: 10.1016/j.mce.2012.03.025. Epub 2012 Apr 12. PubMed 22521266.
Backbone
  Vector backbone: pAd/CMV/V5-DEST
  Backbone manufacturer: Invitrogen (Life Technologies)
  Backbone size w/o insert (bp): 36686
  Total vector size (bp): 37832
  Modifications to backbone: No
  Vector type: Adenoviral
Growth in bacteria
  Bacterial resistance: Ampicillin, 100 μg/mL
  Growth temperature: 37°C
  Growth strain: NEB Stable
  Copy number: Unknown
Gene/Insert
  Gene/Insert name: Mitogen-activated protein kinase phosphatase 3 (alt name: Mkp-3)
  Species: M. musculus (mouse)
  Insert size (bp): 1146
  Mutation: changed Serine 197 to Alanine
  GenBank ID: NM_026268.3
  Entrez Gene: Dusp6 (a.k.a. 1300019I03Rik, MKP-3, MKP3, PYST1)
  Promoter: CMV
  Tag / fusion protein: No
  Cloning method: Gateway Cloning
  Sequencing primers: 5′ T7 primer TAATACGACTCACTATAGGG
Terms and licenses: Academic/Nonprofit Terms; Industry Terms: Not Available to Industry
How to cite: AdMKP-3 S197A was a gift from Haiyan Xu (Addgene plasmid # 131522 ; http://n2t.net/addgene:131522 ; RRID:Addgene_131522)
