[The description below was written by a language model from this plasmid's Addgene catalogue record and pLannotate feature annotations shown in this document.]
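Description:
AdMKP-3 S197A is a recombinant adenoviral expression plasmid built on the pAd/CMV/V5-DEST Gateway destination backbone, carrying a human adenovirus serotype 5 genome between two inverted terminal repeats together with the Ad5 Ψ packaging signal. The feature table shows the structural and replication genes of the virus (IX, IVa2, polymerase, pTP, DBP, hexon, penton base, fiber, the VA RNAs, some E3 reading frames and the E4 reading frames). No E1 genes are annotated, and the expression cassette sits just after the packaging signal where E1 would normally lie, consistent with a replication-defective vector that must be packaged in an E1-complementing cell line. Outside the viral ITRs, a small bacterial segment provides a high-copy ColE1/pUC-type origin and the β-lactamase gene for ampicillin selection in E. coli.

The payload is the mouse Dusp6 coding sequence, encoding MAP kinase phosphatase 3 (MKP-3), an ERK-directed dual-specificity phosphatase, with serine 197 changed to alanine. It was introduced by Gateway recombination and is flanked by attB1 and attB2 sites, driven by the CMV immediate-early enhancer and promoter and terminated by the HSV thymidine kinase polyadenylation signal. A T7 promoter lies upstream of the insert. The backbone's V5 epitope sequence lies downstream of attB2, but the record lists no tag, suggesting the insert retains its own stop codon. The construct is intended for expression of the mutant in mammalian cells; the associated work concerns insulin-promoted, MEK/ERK-dependent degradation of MKP-3 in liver cells. The sequenced record (about 35.7 kb) is shorter than the catalogued total size of roughly 37.8 kb, a discrepancy the record does not explain.
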