Features (pLannotate 1.2.2; 45 found; start..end, strand, type, name):
      1..103     +  repeat_region  ITR: inverted terminal repeat of human adenovirus serotype 5 inverted
    191..341     +  misc_signal    Ad5 Ψ: packaging signal for adenovirus serotype 5
    524..576     -  misc_feature   bom (fragment): basis of mobility region from pBR322
    731..1110    +  enhancer       CMV enhancer: human cytomegalovirus immediate early enhancer
   1111..1314    +  promoter       CMV promoter: human cytomegalovirus (CMV) immediate early promoter
   1310..1343    +  LTR            5' LTR (truncated) (fragment): truncated 5' long terminal repeat (LTR) from HIV-1
   1359..1377    +  promoter       T7 promoter: promoter for bacteriophage T7 RNA polymerase
   1407..1431    +  protein_bind   attB1: mutant version of attB; recombination site for the Gateway® BP reaction BP Clonase™
   1468..2610    +  CDS            Dusp6: DUS6_MOUSE - Also known as Mkp3. Experimental evidence at protein level: Swiss-Prot protein existence level 1. Inactivates MAP kinases. Has a specificity for the ERK family (By similarity). Plays an important role in alleviating acute postoperative pain (PubMed:24155322, PubMed:28405172). Necessary for the normal dephosphorylation of the long-lasting phosphorylated forms of spinal MAPK1/3 and MAP kinase p38 induced by peripheral surgery, which drives the resolution of acute postoperative allodynia (PubMed:24155322). Also important for dephosphorylation of MAPK1/3 in local wound tissue, which f
   2644..2668    -  protein_bind   attB2: mutant version of attB; recombination site for the Gateway® BP reaction BP Clonase™
   2694..2735    +  CDS            V5 tag: epitope tag from simian virus 5
   2819..2867    +  polyA_signal   HSV TK poly(A) signal: herpes simplex virus thymidine kinase polyadenylation signal (Cole and Stacy, 1985)
   3149..3568    +  CDS            IX: CAP9_ADE05 - Experimental evidence at protein level: Swiss-Prot protein existence level 1. Structural component of the virion that acts as a cement protein on the capsid exterior and forms triskelion structures consisting of three molecules that stabilize three hexon trimers at the center of each icosahedral facet and fixes the peripentonal hexons. Dispensable for assembly. During virus entry, recruits the anterograde motor kinesin-1 to the capsid docked at the nuclear pore complex thereby subjecting the docked capsid to a pulling force. The resulting tension leads to capsid disruption, disper
   3655..4884    -  CDS            IVa2 (fragment): PKG1_ADEM1 - Protein inferred from homology: Swiss-Prot protein existence level 3. Component of the packaging machinery which encapsidates the viral DNA into preformed capsids and transcriptional activator of the viral major late promoter (MLP). Binds, along with packaging proteins 2 and 3, to the specific packaging sequence on the left end of viral genomic DNA and displays ATPase activity thereby providing the power stroke of the packaging machinery. The activity of packaging protein IVa2 is stimulated by protein 33K which acts as a terminase. May be the protein that pumps DNA into the capsid
   4740..7907    -  CDS            POL: DPOL_ADE05 - Experimental evidence at protein level: Swiss-Prot protein existence level 1. Eukaryotic-type DNA polymerase involved in viral genomic replication. DNA synthesis is protein primed, and acts in a strand displacement replication. Assembles in complex with viral pTP, DBP, host NFIA and host POU2F1/OCT1 on viral origin of replication. The polymerase covalently transfers dCMP onto pTP, thereby initiating complementary strand synthesis. From Human adenovirus C serotype 5 (HAdV-5) (Human adenovirus 5).
   8126..10129   -  CDS            PTP: TERM_ADE05 - Experimental evidence at protein level: Swiss-Prot protein existence level 1. Protein covalently bound to the viral DNA that acts as a primer for viral genomic replication by DNA strand displacement. Assembles on the viral origin of replication in an initiation complex with viral polymerase, DBP, host NFIA and host POU2F1/OCT1. During initiation, the polymerase covalently couples the first dCTP with Ser- 580 of pTP. The terminal protein stimulates the template activity over 20 fold compared to protein-free templates. Neo-synthesized viral genomes are linked to two preterminal prot
  10160..10316   +  ncRNA          VA: Accession: RF00102 - VA RNA
  10415..10572   +  ncRNA          VA: Accession: RF00102 - VA RNA
  10590..11834   +  CDS            L1: PKG3_ADE05 - Experimental evidence at protein level: Swiss-Prot protein existence level 1. Involved in viral genome packaging through its interaction with packaging proteins 1 and 2. After proteolytic cleavage by adenovirus protease, L1 52/55k protein is removed from the capsid during viral maturation. From Human adenovirus C serotype 5 (HAdV-5) (Human adenovirus 5).
  11858..13612   +  CDS            CAP3_ADE05: Experimental evidence at protein level: Swiss-Prot protein existence level 1. Structural component of the virion that acts as a cement protein on the capsid exterior and which mediates the interactions between the hexons, including the peripentonal hexons, and reaches all the way to the penton vertices. Two hexon linking proteins IIIa, one from each facet, stabilize the unique edge interface between a pair of facets. As the virus enters the host cell, hexon linking proteins IIIa are shed concomitant with virion acidification in the endosome. During virus assembly, seems to play a role in the s
  13697..15409   +  CDS            L2: CAPSP_ADE05 - Experimental evidence at protein level: Swiss-Prot protein existence level 1. Major capsid protein that self-associates to form penton base pentamers, each in the shape of a pentagon, situated at the 12 vertices of the pseudo T=25 capsid. Involved in virus secondary attachment to host cell after initial attachment by the fiber protein. Binds host integrin heterodimer ITGAV-ITGB5 (alphaV-beta5) thereby triggering clathrin-mediated endocytosis of virions. Mediates initial virus attachment to CXADR-negative cells. Binding to integrins ITGAV-ITGB5 also seems to induce macropinocytosi
  15419..16012   +  CDS            L2: NP_ADE02 - Experimental evidence at protein level: Swiss-Prot protein existence level 1. Plays a role in the inhibition of host immune response within the nucleus. Interacts with cellular nucleosomes and immobilizes the host immune danger signal HMGB1 on chromatin. In turn, prevents HMGB1 release out of the cell and thus decreases inflammation. Plays also a role in the wrapping and condensation of the viral DNA. May also promote viral genome import into the nucleus. From Human adenovirus C serotype 2 (HAdV-2) (Human adenovirus 2).
  16085..17188   +  CDS            L2: CORE5_ADE05 - Experimental evidence at protein level: Swiss-Prot protein existence level 1. Associates loosely with the viral DNA to form an outer shell around the nucleoprotein-DNA complex and links it with the capsid by binding the endosome lysis protein. Dissociates from the viral genome during entry. Might be involved in nuclear capsid assembly of the viral particles through its association with NPM1/nucleophosmin. From Human adenovirus C serotype 5 (HAdV-5) (Human adenovirus 5).
  17219..17458   +  CDS            COR10_ADE02: Experimental evidence at protein level: Swiss-Prot protein existence level 1. [Pre-core protein X]: Interacts with the viral DNA and aids in tightly condensing it within the capsid. Cleavage of pre-core protein X may serve to partially relax this structure within the mature virion prior to its entry into the nucleus. From Human adenovirus C serotype 2 (HAdV-2) (Human adenovirus 2).
  17544..18293   +  CDS            L3: CAP6_ADE05 - Experimental evidence at protein level: Swiss-Prot protein existence level 1. [Protease cofactor]: Cofactor that activates the viral protease. Binds to viral protease in a 1:1 ratio. From Human adenovirus C serotype 5 (HAdV-5) (Human adenovirus 5).
  18382..21237   +  CDS            L3 (sequence partly withheld): CAPSH_ADE05 - Experimental evidence at protein level: Swiss-Prot protein existence level 1. Major capsid protein that self-associates to form 240 hexon trimers, each in the shape of a hexagon, building most of the pseudo T=25 capsid. Assembled into trimeric units with the help of the chaperone shutoff protein. Transported by pre-protein VI to the nucleus where it associates with other structural proteins to form an empty capsid. Might be involved, through its interaction with host dyneins, in the intracellular microtubule-dependent transport of incoming viral capsid to the nucleus. From Human
  21273..21884   +  CDS            L3: PRO_ADE05 - Experimental evidence at transcript level: Swiss-Prot protein existence level 2. Cleaves viral precursor proteins (pTP, pIIIa, pVI, pVII, pVIII, and pX) inside newly assembled particles giving rise to mature virions. Protease complexed to its cofactor slides along the viral DNA to specifically locate and cleave the viral precursors. Mature virions have a weakened organization compared to the unmature virions, thereby facilitating subsequent uncoating. Without maturation, the particle lacks infectivity and is unable to uncoat. Late in adenovirus infection, in the cytoplasm, may part
  21986..23572   -  CDS            DBP: DNB2_ADE05 - Experimental evidence at protein level: Swiss-Prot protein existence level 1. Plays a role in the elongation phase of viral strand displacement replication by unwinding the template in an ATP- independent fashion, employing its capacity to form multimers. Also enhances the rate of initiation. Released from template upon second strand synthesis. Assembles in complex with viral pTP, viral pol, host NFIA and host POU2F1/OCT1 on viral origin of replication. Covers the whole ssDNA genome during synthesis. The complementary strand synthesis induces its relese from DNA template. May inhi
  23601..26021   +  CDS            L4: SHUT_ADE05 - Experimental evidence at protein level: Swiss-Prot protein existence level 1. Protein that inhibits host translation while promoting late viral translation by ribosome shunting. Blocks host cap-dependent translation by binding to eIF4G, displacing MKNK1 from cap initiation complexes and preventing EIF4E phosphorylation. Binds to the tripartite leader sequence of viral late mRNAs and recruits host eIF4G, PABPC1/poly-A binding protein and 40S ribosomes subunits on viral mRNAs, allowing ribosome shunting and efficient translation of late viral mRNAs even though conventional translati
  26234..26617   +  CDS            SF33K_ADE02 (fragment): Experimental evidence at protein level: Swiss-Prot protein existence level 1. Probably functions as the small terminase that is part of the molecular motor that translocates genomic DNA in empty capsid during DNA packaging. This motor is located at a unique vertex and comprises at least the IVa2 ATPase, the small terminase 33K and probably a portal. Forms a ring-like structure of about 17 nm in which genomic DNA is translocated into the capsid. Stimulates IVa2 ATPase activity in the presence of the viral genome. Once the DNA is packaged, the terminase detaches: the 33K protein is present in th
  26708..27388   +  CDS            L4: CAP8_ADE02 - Experimental evidence at protein level: Swiss-Prot protein existence level 1. [Hexon-linking protein-C]: Structural component of the virion that acts as a cement protein on the capsid interior and which glue the peripentonal hexons and group-of-nine hexons together. From Human adenovirus C serotype 2 (HAdV-2) (Human adenovirus 2).
  27392..27712   +  CDS            E312_ADE02: Experimental evidence at protein level: Swiss-Prot protein existence level 1. From Human adenovirus C serotype 2 (HAdV-2) (Human adenovirus 2).
  28127..28492   +  CDS            E3145_ADE02: Experimental evidence at protein level: Swiss-Prot protein existence level 1. May prevent Nf-kappaB activation by immune signals like Tumor necrosis factor, presumably by inhibiting NFKB1 dimer DNA-binding. May act directly at the TNF receptor to inhibit signaling. From Human adenovirus C serotype 2 (HAdV-2) (Human adenovirus 2).
  28523..28687   -  CDS            UXP_ADE05 (fragment): Experimental evidence at transcript level: Swiss-Prot protein existence level 2. Might play a role in viral replication since it is associated with viral replication centers. Seems to have an effect on DBP localization. From Human adenovirus C serotype 5 (HAdV-5) (Human adenovirus 5).
  28698..30440   +  CDS            SPIKE_ADE05: Experimental evidence at protein level: Swiss-Prot protein existence level 1. Forms spikes that protrude from each vertex of the icosahedral capsid. Interacts with host coxsackievirus and adenovirus receptor CXADR located at the cell tight junctions to provide virion initial attachment to target cell. The fiber protein binds to CXADR with a higher affinity than CXADR binds to itself, thereby blocking the cell-cell adhesion function of CXADR dimers and leading to local disruption of the tight junction. Fiber protein present on neo- synthesized particles may thus disrupt the junctional integrity
  30573..30650   -  CDS            E417_ADE03: Protein predicted: Swiss-Prot protein existence level 4. From Human adenovirus B serotype 3 (HAdV-3) (Human adenovirus 3).
  30852..31733   -  CDS            E434_ADE02: Experimental evidence at protein level: Swiss-Prot protein existence level 1. Plays a major role to prevent cellular inhibition of viral genome replication by nuclear bodies. Assembles an SCF-like E3 ubiquitin ligase complex based on the cellular proteins ELOB, ELOC, CUL5 and RBX1, in cooperation with viral E1B-55K. This viral RING-type ligase ubiquitinates cellular substrates prior to proteasomal degradation: p53/TP53, LIG4, MRE11-RAD50-NBS1 (MRN) complex, ITGA3, DAXX and BLM. From Human adenovirus C serotype 2 (HAdV-2) (Human adenovirus 2).
  32012..32359   -  CDS            E411_ADE05: Experimental evidence at protein level: Swiss-Prot protein existence level 1. From Human adenovirus C serotype 5 (HAdV-5) (Human adenovirus 5).
  32359..32748   -  CDS            E4RF2_ADE02: Protein predicted: Swiss-Prot protein existence level 4. From Human adenovirus C serotype 2 (HAdV-2) (Human adenovirus 2).
  32799..33182   -  CDS            E4RF1_ADE02: Experimental evidence at protein level: Swiss-Prot protein existence level 1. May modulate tight-junctions functions of infected cells through interactions with PDZ proteins. E4 ORF1 has ben show for Adenovirus 9 to interact with protein involved in tight junction regulation. May play a role in mTOR activation by activating PI3- kinase, thus overriding cellular checkpoint for translation. From Human adenovirus C serotype 2 (HAdV-2) (Human adenovirus 2).
  33492..33594   -  repeat_region  ITR: inverted terminal repeat of human adenovirus serotype 5 inverted
  33648..33772   +  CDS            TcR (fragment): tetracycline efflux protein; tet; confers resistance to tetracycline
  33818..34406   -  rep_origin     ori: high-copy-number ColE1/pMB1/pBR322/pUC origin of replication
  34558..35418   -  CDS            AmpR: β-lactamase; bla; confers resistance to ampicillin, carbenicillin, and related antibiotics
  35419..35523   -  promoter       AmpR promoter: bla
>Addgene plasmid #131522 | AdMKP-3 S197A | addgene full sequence | sequence record 256894 | Addgene NGS Result
CATCATCAATAATATACCTTATTTTGGATTGAAGCCAATATGATAATGAGGGGGTGGAGTTTGTGACGTG
GCGCGGGGCGTGGGAACGGGGCGGGTGACGTAGTAGTGTGGCGGAAGTGTGATGTTGCAAGTGTGGCGGA
ACACATGTAAGCGACGGATGTGGCAAAAGTGACGTTTTTGGTGTGCGCCGGTGTACACAGGAAGTGACAA
TTTTCGCGCGGTTTTAGGCGGATGTTGTAGTAAATTTGGGCGTAACCGAGTAAGATTTGGCCATTTTCGC
GGGAAAACTGAATAAGAGGAAGTGAAATCTGAATAATTTTGTGTTACTCATAGCGCGTAATATTTGTCTA
GGGCCGCGGGGACTTTGACCGTTTACGTGGAGACTCGCCCAGGTGTTTTTCTCAGGTGTTTTCCGCGTTC
CGGGTCAAAGTTGGCGTTTTATTATTATAGTCAGTCGAAGCTTGGATCCGGTACCTCTAGAATTCTCGAG
CGGCCGCTAGCGACATCGGATCTCCCGATCCCCTATGGTGCACTCTCAGTACAATCTGCTCTGATGCCGC
ATAGTTAAGCCAGTATCTGCTCCCTGCTTGTGTGTTGGAGGTCGCTGAGTAGTGCGCGAGCAAAATTTAA
GCTACAACAAGGCAAGGCTTGACCGACAATTGCATGAAGAATCTGCTTAGGGTTAGGCGTTTTGCGCTGC
TTCGCGATGTACGGGCCAGATATACGCGTTGACATTGATTATTGACTAGTTATTAATAGTAATCAATTAC
GGGGTCATTAGTTCATAGCCCATATATGGAGTTCCGCGTTACATAACTTACGGTAAATGGCCCGCCTGGC
TGACCGCCCAACGACCCCCGCCCATTGACGTCAATAATGACGTATGTTCCCATAGTAACGCCAATAGGGA
CTTTCCATTGACGTCAATGGGTGGAGTATTTACGGTAAACTGCCCACTTGGCAGTACATCAAGTGTATCA
TATGCCAAGTACGCCCCCTATTGACGTCAATGACGGTAAATGGCCCGCCTGGCATTATGCCCAGTACATG
ACCTTATGGGACTTTCCTACTTGGCAGTACATCTACGTATTAGTCATCGCTATTACCATGGTGATGCGGT
TTTGGCAGTACATCAATGGGCGTGGATAGCGGTTTGACTCACGGGGATTTCCAAGTCTCCACCCCATTGA
CGTCAATGGGAGTTTGTTTTGGCACCAAAATCAACGGGACTTTCCAAAATGTCGTAACAACTCCGCCCCA
TTGACGCAAATGGGCGGTAGGCGTGTACGGTGGGAGGTCTATATAAGCAGAGCTCTCTGGCTAACTAGAG
AACCCACTGCTTACTGGCTTATCGAAATTAATACGACTCACTATAGGGAGACCCAAGCTGGCTAGTTAAG
CTATCAACAAGTTTGTACAAAAAAGCAGGCTCCGCGGCCGCCCCCTTCACCCTGCAGCTCGACCCCCATG
ATAGATACGCTCAGACCCGTGCCCTTCGCGTCGGAAATGGCGATCTGCAAGACGGTGTCGTGGCTCAACG
AGCAGCTGGAGCTGGGCAACGAACGGCTTCTGCTGATGGACTGCCGACCACAGGAGCTGTACGAGTCGTC
ACACATCGAATCTGCCATTAATGTGGCCATCCCCGGCATCATGCTGCGGCGTCTGCAGAAGGGCAACCTG
CCCGTGCGTGCGCTCTTCACGCGCTGCGAGGACCGGGACCGCTTTACCAGGCGCTGCGGCACCGACACCG
TGGTGCTGTACGACGAGAATAGCAGCGACTGGAATGAGAACACTGGTGGAGAGTCGGTCCTCGGGCTGCT
GCTCAAGAAACTCAAAGACGAGGGCTGCCGGGCGTTCTACCTGGAAGGTGGCTTCAGTAAGTTCCAGGCC
GAGTTCGCCCTGCACTGCGAGACCAATCTAGACGGCTCGTGCAGCAGCAGTTCCCCGCCTTTGCCAGTGC
TGGGGCTCGGGGGCCTGCGGATCAGCTCGGACTCTTCCTCGGACATTGAGTCTGACCTTGACCGAGACCC
CAATAGTGCAACGGACTCTGATGGCGCCCCGCTGTCCAACAGCCAGCCTTCCTTCCCGGTGGAGATTTTG
CCCTTCCTTTACCTGGGCTGTGCCAAGGACTCGACCAACTTGGACGTGTTGGAAGAGTTTGGCATCAAGT
ACATCTTGAATGTCACCCCCAATTTGCCCAATCTGTTTGAGAATGCGGGCGAGTTCAAATACAAGCAAAT
TCCTATCTCGGATCACTGGAGCCAAAACCTGTCCCAGTTTTTCCCTGAGGCCATTTCTTTCATAGATGAA
GCCCGAGGCAAAAACTGTGGTGTCCTGGTGCATTGCTTGGCAGGTATCAGCCGCTCTGTCACCGTGACAG
TGGCGTACCTCATGCAGAAGCTCAACCTGTCCATGAACGATGCTTACGACATTGTTAAGATGAAGAAGTC
CAACATCTCCCCCAACTTCAACTTCATGGGCCAGCTGCTTGACTTCGAAAGGACCCTGGGACTGAGCAGC
CCTTGTGACAACCGTGTCCCCACTCCGCAGCTGTACTTCACCACGCCCTCCAACCAGAACGTCTACCAGG
TGGACTCCCTGCAGTCTACGTGAAAGGCACCCACCTCAAGGGTGGGCGCGCCGACCCAGCTTTCTTGTAC
AAAGTGGTTGATCTAGAGGGCCCGCGGTTCGAAGGTAAGCCTATCCCTAACCCTCTCCTCGGTCTCGATT
CTACGCGTACCGGTTAGTAATGAGTTTAAACGGGGGAGGCTAACTGAAACACGGAAGGAGACAATACCGG
AAGGAACCCGCGCTATGACGGCAATAAAAAGACAGAATAAAACGCACGGGTGTTGGGTCGTTTGTTCATA
AACGCGGGGTTCGGTCCCAGGGCTGGCACTCTGTCGATACCCCACCGAGACCCCATTGGGGCCAATACGC
CCGCGTTTCTTCCTTTTCCCCACCCCACCCCCCAAGTTCGGGTGAAGGCCCAGGGCTCGCAGCCAACGTC
GGGGCGGCAGGCCCTGCCATAGCAGATCCGATTCGACAGATCACTGAAATGTGTGGGCGTGGCTTAAGGG
TGGGAAAGAATATATAAGGTGGGGGTCTTATGTAGTTTTGTATCTGTTTTGCAGCAGCCGCCGCCGCCAT
GAGCACCAACTCGTTTGATGGAAGCATTGTGAGCTCATATTTGACAACGCGCATGCCCCCATGGGCCGGG
GTGCGTCAGAATGTGATGGGCTCCAGCATTGATGGTCGCCCCGTCCTGCCCGCAAACTCTACTACCTTGA
CCTACGAGACCGTGTCTGGAACGCCGTTGGAGACTGCAGCCTCCGCCGCCGCTTCAGCCGCTGCAGCCAC
CGCCCGCGGGATTGTGACTGACTTTGCTTTCCTGAGCCCGCTTGCAAGCAGTGCAGCTTCCCGTTCATCC
GCCCGCGATGACAAGTTGACGGCTCTTTTGGCACAATTGGATTCTTTGACCCGGGAACTTAATGTCGTTT
CTCAGCAGCTGTTGGATCTGCGCCAGCAGGTTTCTGCCCTGAAGGCTTCCTCCCCTCCCAATGCGGTTTA
AAACATAAATAAAAAACCAGACTCTGTTTGGATTTGGATCAAGCAAGTGTCTTGCTGTCTTTATTTAGGG
GTTTTGCGCGCGCGGTAGGCCCGGGACCAGCGGTCTCGGTCGTTGAGGGTCCTGTGTATTTTTTCCAGGA
CGTGGTAAAGGTGACTCTGGATGTTCAGATACATGGGCATAAGCCCGTCTCTGGGGTGGAGGTAGCACCA
CTGCAGAGCTTCATGCTGCGGGGTGGTGTTGTAGATGATCCAGTCGTAGCAGGAGCGCTGGGCGTGGTGC
CTAAAAATGTCTTTCAGTAGCAAGCTGATTGCCAGGGGCAGGCCCTTGGTGTAAGTGTTTACAAAGCGGT
TAAGCTGGGATGGGTGCATACGTGGGGATATGAGATGCATCTTGGACTGTATTTTTAGGTTGGCTATGTT
CCCAGCCATATCCCTCCGGGGATTCATGTTGTGCAGAACCACCAGCACAGTGTATCCGGTGCACTTGGGA
AATTTGTCATGTAGCTTAGAAGGAAATGCGTGGAAGAACTTGGAGACGCCCTTGTGACCTCCAAGATTTT
CCATGCATTCGTCCATAATGATGGCAATGGGCCCACGGGCGGCGGCCTGGGCGAAGATATTTCTGGGATC
ACTAACGTCATAGTTGTGTTCCAGGATGAGATCGTCATAGGCCATTTTTACAAAGCGCGGGCGGAGGGTG
CCAGACTGCGGTATAATGGTTCCATCCGGCCCAGGGGCGTAGTTACCCTCACAGATTTGCATTTCCCACG
CTTTGAGTTCAGATGGGGGGATCATGTCTACCTGCGGGGCGATGAAGAAAACGGTTTCCGGGGTAGGGGA
GATCAGCTGGGAAGAAAGCAGGTTCCTGAGCAGCTGCGACTTACCGCAGCCGGTGGGCCCGTAAATCACA
CCTATTACCGGCTGCAACTGGTAGTTAAGAGAGCTGCAGCTGCCGTCATCCCTGAGCAGGGGGGCCACTT
CGTTAAGCATGTCCCTGACTCGCATGTTTTCCCTGACCAAATCCGCCAGAAGGCGCTCGCCGCCCAGCGA
TAGCAGTTCTTGCAAGGAAGCAAAGTTTTTCAACGGTTTGAGACCGTCCGCCGTAGGCATGCTTTTGAGC
GTTTGACCAAGCAGTTCCAGGCGGTCCCACAGCTCGGTCACCTGCTCTACGGCATCTCGATCCAGCATAT
CTCCTCGTTTCGCGGGTTGGGGCGGCTTTCGCTGTACGGCAGTAGTCGGTGCTCGTCCAGACGGGCCAGG
GTCATGTCTTTCCACGGGCGCAGGGTCCTCGTCAGCGTAGTCTGGGTCACGGTGAAGGGGTGCGCTCCGG
GCTGCGCGCTGGCCAGGGTGCGCTTGAGGCTGGTCCTGCTGGTGCTGAAGCGCTGCCGGTCTTCGCCCTG
CGCGTCGGCCAGGTAGCATTTGACCATGGTGTCATAGTCCAGCCCCTCCGCGGCGTGGCCCTTGGCGCGC
AGCTTGCCCTTGGAGGAGGCGCCGCACGAGGGGCAGTGCAGACTTTTGAGGGCGTAGAGCTTGGGCGCGA
GAAATACCGATTCCGGGGAGTAGGCATCCGCGCCGCAGGCCCCGCAGACGGTCTCGCATTCCACGAGCCA
GGTGAGCTCTGGCCGTTCGGGGTCAAAAACCAGGTTTCCCCCATGCTTTTTGATGCGTTTCTTACCTCTG
GTTTCCATGAGCCGGTGTCCACGCTCGGTGACGAAAAGGCTGTCCGTGTCCCCGTATACAGACTTGAGAG
GCCTGTCCTCGAGCGGTGTTCCGCGGTCCTCCTCGTATAGAAACTCGGACCACTCTGAGACAAAGGCTCG
CGTCCAGGCCAGCACGAAGGAGGCTAAGTGGGAGGGGTAGCGGTCGTTGTCCACTAGGGGGTCCACTCGC
TCCAGGGTGTGAAGACACATGTCGCCCTCTTCGGCATCAAGGAAGGTGATTGGTTTGTAGGTGTAGGCCA
CGTGACCGGGTGTTCCTGAAGGGGGGCTATAAAAGGGGGTGGGGGCGCGTTCGTCCTCACTCTCTTCCGC
ATCGCTGTCTGCGAGGGCCAGCTGTTGGGGTGAGTACTCCCTCTGAAAAGCGGGCATGACTTCTGCGCTA
AGATTGTCAGTTTCCAAAAACGAGGAGGATTTGATATTCACCTGGCCCGCGGTGATGCCTTTGAGGGTGG
CCGCATCCATCTGGTCAGAAAAGACAATCTTTTTGTTGTCAAGCTTGGTGGCAAACGACCCGTAGAGGGC
GTTGGACAGCAACTTGGCGATGGAGCGCAGGGTTTGGTTTTTGTCGCGATCGGCGCGCTCCTTGGCCGCG
ATGTTTAGCTGCACGTATTCGCGCGCAACGCACCGCCATTCGGGAAAGACGGTGGTGCGCTCGTCGGGCA
CCAGGTGCACGCGCCAACCGCGGTTGTGCAGGGTGACAAGGTCAACGCTGGTGGCTACCTCTCCGCGTAG
GCGCTCGTTGGTCCAGCAGAGGCGGCCGCCCTTGCGCGAGCAGAATGGCGGTAGGGGGTCTAGCTGCGTC
TCGTCCGGGGGGTCTGCGTCCACGGTAAAGACCCCGGGCAGCAGGCGCGCGTCGAAGTAGTCTATCTTGC
ATCCTTGCAAGTCTAGCGCCTGCTGCCATGCGCGGGCGGCAAGCGCGCGCTCGTATGGGTTGAGTGGGGG
ACCCCATGGCATGGGGTGGGTGAGCGCGGAGGCGTACATGCCGCAAATGTCGTAAACGTAGAGGGGCTCT
CTGAGTATTCCAAGATATGTAGGGTAGCATCTTCCACCGCGGATGCTGGCGCGCACGTAATCGTATAGTT
CGTGCGAGGGAGCGAGGAGGTCGGGACCGAGGTTGCTACGGGCGGGCTGCTCTGCTCGGAAGACTATCTG
CCTGAAGATGGCATGTGAGTTGGATGATATGGTTGGACGCTGGAAGACGTTGAAGCTGGCGTCTGTGAGA
CCTACCGCGTCACGCACGAAGGAGGCGTAGGAGTCGCGCAGCTTGTTGACCAGCTCGGCGGTGACCTGCA
CGTCTAGGGCGCAGTAGTCCAGGGTTTCCTTGATGATGTCATACTTATCCTGTCCCTTTTTTTTCCACAG
CTCGCGGTTGAGGACAAACTCTTCGCGGTCTTTCCAGTACTCTTGGATCGGAAACCCGTCGGCCTCCGAA
CGGTAAGAGCCTAGCATGTAGAACTGGTTGACGGCCTGGTAGGCGCAGCATCCCTTTTCTACGGGTAGCG
CGTATGCCTGCGCGGCCTTCCGGAGCGAGGTGTGGGTGAGCGCAAAGGTGTCCCTGACCATGACTTTGAG
GTACTGGTATTTGAAGTCAGTGTCGTCGCATCCGCCCTGCTCCCAGAGCAAAAAGTCCGTGCGCTTTTTG
GAACGCGGATTTGGCAGGGCGAAGGTGACATCGTTGAAGAGTATCTTTCCCGCGCGAGGCATAAAGTTGC
GTGTGATGCGGAAGGGTCCCGGCACCTCGGAACGGTTGTTAATTACCTGGGCGGCGAGCACGATCTCGTC
AAAGCCGTTGATGTTGTGGCCCACAATGTAAAGTTCCAAGAAGCGCGGGATGCCCTTGATGGAAGGCAAT
TTTTTAAGTTCCTCGTAGGTGAGCTCTTCAGGGGAGCTGAGCCCGTGCTCTGAAAGGGCCCAGTCTGCAA
GATGAGGGTTGGAAGCGACGAATGAGCTCCACAGGTCACGGGCCATTAGCATTTGCAGGTGGTCGCGAAA
GGTCCTAAACTGGCGACCTATGGCCATTTTTTCTGGGGTGATGCAGTAGAAGGTAAGCGGGTCTTGTTCC
CAGCGGTCCCATCCAAGGTTCGCGGCTAGGTCTCGCGCGGCAGTCACTAGAGGCTCATCTCCGCCGAACT
TCATGACCAGCATGAAGGGCACGAGCTGCTTCCCAAAGGCCCCCATCCAAGTATAGGTCTCTACATCGTA
GGTGACAAAGAGACGCTCGGTGCGAGGATGCGAGCCGATCGGGAAGAACTGGATCTCCCGCCACCAATTG
GAGGAGTGGCTATTGATGTGGTGAAAGTAGAAGTCCCTGCGACGGGCCGAACACTCGTGCTGGCTTTTGT
AAAAACGTGCGCAGTACTGGCAGCGGTGCACGGGCTGTACATCCTGCACGAGGTTGACCTGACGACCGCG
CACAAGGAAGCAGAGTGGGAATTTGAGCCCCTCGCCTGGCGGGTTTGGCTGGTGGTCTTCTACTTCGGCT
GCTTGTCCTTGACCGTCTGGCTGCTCGAGGGGAGTTACGGTGGATCGGACCACCACGCCGCGCGAGCCCA
AAGTCCAGATGTCCGCGCGCGGCGGTCGGAGCTTGATGACAACATCGCGCAGATGGGAGCTGTCCATGGT
CTGGAGCTCCCGCGGCGTCAGGTCAGGCGGGAGCTCCTGCAGGTTTACCTCGCATAGACGGGTCAGGGCG
CGGGCTAGATCCAGGTGATACCTAATTTCCAGGGGCTGGTTGGTGGCGGCGTCGATGGCTTGCAAGAGGC
CGCATCCCCGCGGCGCGACTACGGTACCGCGCGGCGGGCGGTGGGCCGCGGGGGTGTCCTTGGATGATGC
ATCTAAAAGCGGTGACGCGGGCGAGCCCCCGGAGGTAGGGGGGGCTCCGGACCCGCCGGGAGAGGGGGCA
GGGGCACGTCGGCGCCGCGCGCGGGCAGGAGCTGGTGCTGCGCGCGTAGGTTGCTGGCGAACGCGACGAC
GCGGCGGTTGATCTCCTGAATCTGGCGCCTCTGCGTGAAGACGACGGGCCCGGTGAGCTTGAACCTGAAA
GAGAGTTCGACAGAATCAATTTCGGTGTCGTTGACGGCGGCCTGGCGCAAAATCTCCTGCACGTCTCCTG
AGTTGTCTTGATAGGCGATCTCGGCCATGAACTGCTCGATCTCTTCCTCCTGGAGATCTCCGCGTCCGGC
TCGCTCCACGGTGGCGGCGAGGTCGTTGGAAATGCGGGCCATGAGCTGCGAGAAGGCGTTGAGGCCTCCC
TCGTTCCAGACGCGGCTGTAGACCACGCCCCCTTCGGCATCGCGGGCGCGCATGACCACCTGCGCGAGAT
TGAGCTCCACGTGCCGGGCGAAGACGGCGTAGTTTCGCAGGCGCTGAAAGAGGTAGTTGAGGGTGGTGGC
GGTGTGTTCTGCCACGAAGAAGTACATAACCCAGCGTCGCAACGTGGATTCGTTGATATCCCCCAAGGCC
TCAAGGCGCTCCATGGCCTCGTAGAAGTCCACGGCGAAGTTGAAAAACTGGGAGTTGCGCGCCGACACGG
TTAACTCCTCCTCCAGAAGACGGATGAGCTCGGCGACAGTGTCGCGCACCTCGCGCTCAAAGGCTACAGG
GGCCTCTTCTTCTTCTTCAATCTCCTCTTCCATAAGGGCCTCCCCTTCTTCTTCTTCTGGCGGCGGTGGG
GGAGGGGGGACACGGCGGCGACGACGGCGCACCGGGAGGCGGTCGACAAAGCGCTCGATCATCTCCCCGC
GGCGACGGCGCATGGTCTCGGTGACGGCGCGGCCGTTCTCGCGGGGGCGCAGTTGGAAGACGCCGCCCGT
CATGTCCCGGTTATGGGTTGGCGGGGGGCTGCCATGCGGCAGGGATACGGCGCTAACGATGCATCTCAAC
AATTGTTGTGTAGGTACTCCGCCGCCGAGGGACCTGAGCGAGTCCGCATCGACCGGATCGGAAAACCTCT
CGAGAAAGGCGTCTAACCAGTCACAGTCGCAAGGTAGGCTGAGCACCGTGGCGGGCGGCAGCGGGCGGCG
GTCGGGGTTGTTTCTGGCGGAGGTGCTGCTGATGATGTAATTAAAGTAGGCGGTCTTGAGACGGCGGATG
GTCGACAGAAGCACCATGTCCTTGGGTCCGGCCTGCTGAATGCGCAGGCGGTCGGCCATGCCCCAGGCTT
CGTTTTGACATCGGCGCAGGTCTTTGTAGTAGTCTTGCATGAGCCTTTCTACCGGCACTTCTTCTTCTCC
TTCCTCTTGTCCTGCATCTCTTGCATCTATCGCTGCGGCGGCGGCGGAGTTTGGCCGTAGGTGGCGCCCT
CTTCCTCCCATGCGTGTGACCCCGAAGCCCCTCATCGGCTGAAGCAGGGCTAGGTCGGCGACAACGCGCT
CGGCTAATATGGCCTGCTGCACCTGCGTGAGGGTAGACTGGAAGTCATCCATGTCCACAAAGCGGTGGTA
TGCGCCCGTGTTGATGGTGTAAGTGCAGTTGGCCATAACGGACCAGTTAACGGTCTGGTGACCCGGCTGC
GAGAGCTCGGTGTACCTGAGACGCGAGTAAGCCCTCGAGTCAAATACGTAGTCGTTGCAAGTCCGCACCA
GGTACTGGTATCCCACCAAAAAGTGCGGCGGCGGCTGGCGGTAGAGGGGCCAGCGTAGGGTGGCCGGGGC
TCCGGGGGCGAGATCTTCCAACATAAGGCGATGATATCCGTAGATGTACCTGGACATCCAGGTGATGCCG
GCGGCGGTGGTGGAGGCGCGCGGAAAGTCGCGGACGCGGTTCCAGATGTTGCGCAGCGGCAAAAAGTGCT
CCATGGTCGGGACGCTCTGGCCGGTCAGGCGCGCGCAATCGTTGACGCTCTAGACCGTGCAAAAGGAGAG
CCTGTAAGCGGGCACTCTTCCGTGGTCTGGTGGATAAATTCGCAAGGGTATCATGGCGGACGACCGGGGT
TCGAGCCCCGTATCCGGCCGTCCGCCGTGATCCATGCGGTTACCGCCCGCGTGTCGAACCCAGGTGTGCG
ACGTCAGACAACGGGGGAGTGCTCCTTTTGGCTTCCTTCCAGGCGCGGCGGCTGCTGCGCTAGCTTTTTT
GGCCACTGGCCGCGCGCAGCGTAAGCGGTTAGGCTGGAAAGCGAAAGCATTAAGTGGCTCGCTCCCTGTA
GCCGGAGGGTTATTTTCCAAGGGTTGAGTCGCGGGACCCCCGGTTCGAGTCTCGGACCGGCCGGACTGCG
GCGAACGGGGGTTTGCCTCCCCGTCATGCAAGACCCCGCTTGCAAATTCCTCCGGAAACAGGGACGAGCC
CCTTTTTTGCTTTTCCCAGATGCATCCGGTGCTGCGGCAGATGCGCCCCCCTCCTCAGCAGCGGCAAGAG
CAAGAGCAGCGGCAGACATGCAGGGCACCCTCCCCTCCTCCTACCGCGTCAGGAGGGGCGACATCCGCGG
TTGACGCGGCAGCAGATGGTGATTACGAACCCCCGCGGCGCCGGGCCCGGCACTACCTGGACTTGGAGGA
GGGCGAGGGCCTGGCGCGGCTAGGAGCGCCCTCTCCTGAGCGGCACCCAAGGGTGCAGCTGAAGCGTGAT
ACGCGTGAGGCGTACGTGCCGCGGCAGAACCTGTTTCGCGACCGCGAGGGAGAGGAGCCCGAGGAGATGC
GGGATCGAAAGTTCCACGCAGGGCGCGAGCTGCGGCATGGCCTGAATCGCGAGCGGTTGCTGCGCGAGGA
GGACTTTGAGCCCGACGCGCGAACCGGGATTAGTCCCGCGCGCGCACACGTGGCGGCCGCCGACCTGGTA
ACCGCATACGAGCAGACGGTGAACCAGGAGATTAACTTTCAAAAAAGCTTTAACAACCACGTGCGTACGC
TTGTGGCGCGCGAGGAGGTGGCTATAGGACTGATGCATCTGTGGGACTTTGTAAGCGCGCTGGAGCAAAA
CCCAAATAGCAAGCCGCTCATGGCGCAGCTGTTCCTTATAGTGCAGCACAGCAGGGACAACGAGGCATTC
AGGGATGCGCTGCTAAACATAGTAGAGCCCGAGGGCCGCTGGCTGCTCGATTTGATAAACATCCTGCAGA
GCATAGTGGTGCAGGAGCGCAGCTTGAGCCTGGCTGACAAGGTGGCCGCCATCAACTATTCCATGCTTAG
CCTGGGCAAGTTTTACGCCCGCAAGATATACCATACCCCTTACGTTCCCATAGACAAGGAGGTAAAGATC
GAGGGGTTCTACATGCGCATGGCGCTGAAGGTGCTTACCTTGAGCGACGACCTGGGCGTTTATCGCAACG
AGCGCATCCACAAGGCCGTGAGCGTGAGCCGGCGGCGCGAGCTCAGCGACCGCGAGCTGATGCACAGCCT
GCAAAGGGCCCTGGCTGGCACGGGCAGCGGCGATAGAGAGGCCGAGTCCTACTTTGACGCGGGCGCTGAC
CTGCGCTGGGCCCCAAGCCGACGCGCCCTGGAGGCAGCTGGGGCCGGACCTGGGCTGGCGGTGGCACCCG
CGCGCGCTGGCAACGTCGGCGGCGTGGAGGAATATGACGAGGACGATGAGTACGAGCCAGAGGACGGCGA
GTACTAAGCGGTGATGTTTCTGATCAGATGATGCAAGACGCAACGGACCCGGCGGTGCGGGCGGCGCTGC
AGAGCCAGCCGTCCGGCCTTAACTCCACGGACGACTGGCGCCAGGTCATGGACCGCATCATGTCGCTGAC
TGCGCGCAATCCTGACGCGTTCCGGCAGCAGCCGCAGGCCAACCGGCTCTCCGCAATTCTGGAAGCGGTG
GTCCCGGCGCGCGCAAACCCCACGCACGAGAAGGTGCTGGCGATCGTAAACGCGCTGGCCGAAAACAGGG
CCATCCGGCCCGACGAGGCCGGCCTGGTCTACGACGCGCTGCTTCAGCGCGTGGCTCGTTACAACAGCGG
CAACGTGCAGACCAACCTGGACCGGCTGGTGGGGGATGTGCGCGAGGCCGTGGCGCAGCGTGAGCGCGCG
CAGCAGCAGGGCAACCTGGGCTCCATGGTTGCACTAAACGCCTTCCTGAGTACACAGCCCGCCAACGTGC
CGCGGGGACAGGAGGACTACACCAACTTTGTGAGCGCACTGCGGCTAATGGTGACTGAGACACCGCAAAG
TGAGGTGTACCAGTCTGGGCCAGACTATTTTTTCCAGACCAGTAGACAAGGCCTGCAGACCGTAAACCTG
AGCCAGGCTTTCAAAAACTTGCAGGGGCTGTGGGGGGTGCGGGCTCCCACAGGCGACCGCGCGACCGTGT
CTAGCTTGCTGACGCCCAACTCGCGCCTGTTGCTGCTGCTAATAGCGCCCTTCACGGACAGTGGCAGCGT
GTCCCGGGACACATACCTAGGTCACTTGCTGACACTGTACCGCGAGGCCATAGGTCAGGCGCATGTGGAC
GAGCATACTTTCCAGGAGATTACAAGTGTCAGCCGCGCGCTGGGGCAGGAGGACACGGGCAGCCTGGAGG
CAACCCTAAACTACCTGCTGACCAACCGGCGGCAGAAGATCCCCTCGTTGCACAGTTTAAACAGCGAGGA
GGAGCGCATTTTGCGCTACGTGCAGCAGAGCGTGAGCCTTAACCTGATGCGCGACGGGGTAACGCCCAGC
GTGGCGCTGGACATGACCGCGCGCAACATGGAACCGGGCATGTATGCCTCAAACCGGCCGTTTATCAACC
GCCTAATGGACTACTTGCATCGCGCGGCCGCCGTGAACCCCGAGTATTTCACCAATGCCATCTTGAACCC
GCACTGGCTACCGCCCCCTGGTTTCTACACCGGGGGATTCGAGGTGCCCGAGGGTAACGATGGATTCCTC
TGGGACGACATAGACGACAGCGTGTTTTCCCCGCAACCGCAGACCCTGCTAGAGTTGCAACAGCGCGAGC
AGGCAGAGGCGGCGCTGCGAAAGGAAAGCTTCCGCAGGCCAAGCAGCTTGTCCGATCTAGGCGCTGCGGC
CCCGCGGTCAGATGCTAGTAGCCCATTTCCAAGCTTGATAGGGTCTCTTACCAGCACTCGCACCACCCGC
CCGCGCCTGCTGGGCGAGGAGGAGTACCTAAACAACTCGCTGCTGCAGCCGCAGCGCGAAAAAAACCTGC
CTCCGGCATTTCCCAACAACGGGATAGAGAGCCTAGTGGACAAGATGAGTAGATGGAAGACGTACGCGCA
GGAGCACAGGGACGTGCCAGGCCCGCGCCCGCCCACCCGTCGTCAAAGGCACGACCGTCAGCGGGGTCTG
GTGTGGGAGGACGATGACTCGGCAGACGACAGCAGCGTCCTGGATTTGGGAGGGAGTGGCAACCCGTTTG
CGCACCTTCGCCCCAGGCTGGGGAGAATGTTTTAAAAAAAAAAAAAGCATGATGCAAAATAAAAAACTCA
CCAAGGCCATGGCACCGAGCGTTGGTTTTCTTGTATTCCCCTTAGTATGCGGCGCGCGGCGATGTATGAG
GAAGGTCCTCCTCCCTCCTACGAGAGTGTGGTGAGCGCGGCGCCAGTGGCGGCGGCGCTGGGTTCTCCCT
TCGATGCTCCCCTGGACCCGCCGTTTGTGCCTCCGCGGTACCTGCGGCCTACCGGGGGGAGAAACAGCAT
CCGTTACTCTGAGTTGGCACCCCTATTCGACACCACCCGTGTGTACCTGGTGGACAACAAGTCAACGGAT
GTGGCATCCCTGAACTACCAGAACGACCACAGCAACTTTCTGACCACGGTCATTCAAAACAATGACTACA
GCCCGGGGGAGGCAAGCACACAGACCATCAATCTTGACGACCGGTCGCACTGGGGCGGCGACCTGAAAAC
CATCCTGCATACCAACATGCCAAATGTGAACGAGTTCATGTTTACCAATAAGTTTAAGGCGCGGGTGATG
GTGTCGCGCTTGCCTACTAAGGACAATCAGGTGGAGCTGAAATACGAGTGGGTGGAGTTCACGCTGCCCG
AGGGCAACTACTCCGAGACCATGACCATAGACCTTATGAACAACGCGATCGTGGAGCACTACTTGAAAGT
GGGCAGACAGAACGGGGTTCTGGAAAGCGACATCGGGGTAAAGTTTGACACCCGCAACTTCAGACTGGGG
TTTGACCCCGTCACTGGTCTTGTCATGCCTGGGGTATATACAAACGAAGCCTTCCATCCAGACATCATTT
TGCTGCCAGGATGCGGGGTGGACTTCACCCACAGCCGCCTGAGCAACTTGTTGGGCATCCGCAAGCGGCA
ACCCTTCCAGGAGGGCTTTAGGATCACCTACGATGATCTGGAGGGTGGTAACATTCCCGCACTGTTGGAT
GTGGACGCCTACCAGGCGAGCTTGAAAGATGACACCGAACAGGGCGGGGGTGGCGCAGGCGGCAGCAACA
GCAGTGGCAGCGGCGCGGAAGAGAACTCCAACGCGGCAGCCGCGGCAATGCAGCCGGTGGAGGACATGAA
CGATCATGCCATTCGCGGCGACACCTTTGCCACACGGGCTGAGGAGAAGCGCGCTGAGGCCGAAGCAGCG
GCCGAAGCTGCCGCCCCCGCTGCGCAACCCGAGGTCGAGAAGCCTCAGAAGAAACCGGTGATCAAACCCC
TGACAGAGGACAGCAAGAAACGCAGTTACAACCTAATAAGCAATGACAGCACCTTCACCCAGTACCGCAG
CTGGTACCTTGCATACAACTACGGCGACCCTCAGACCGGAATCCGCTCATGGACCCTGCTTTGCACTCCT
GACGTAACCTGCGGCTCGGAGCAGGTCTACTGGTCGTTGCCAGACATGATGCAAGACCCCGTGACCTTCC
GCTCCACGCGCCAGATCAGCAACTTTCCGGTGGTGGGCGCCGAGCTGTTGCCCGTGCACTCCAAGAGCTT
CTACAACGACCAGGCCGTCTACTCCCAACTCATCCGCCAGTTTACCTCTCTGACCCACGTGTTCAATCGC
TTTCCCGAGAACCAGATTTTGGCGCGCCCGCCAGCCCCCACCATCACCACCGTCAGTGAAAACGTTCCTG
CTCTCACAGATCACGGGACGCTACCGCTGCGCAACAGCATCGGAGGAGTCCAGCGAGTGACCATTACTGA
CGCCAGACGCCGCACCTGCCCCTACGTTTACAAGGCCCTGGGCATAGTCTCGCCGCGCGTCCTATCGAGC
CGCACTTTTTGAGCAAGCATGTCCATCCTTATATCGCCCAGCAATAACACAGGCTGGGGCCTGCGCTTCC
CAAGCAAGATGTTTGGCGGGGCCAAGAAGCGCTCCGACCAACACCCAGTGCGCGTGCGCGGGCACTACCG
CGCGCCCTGGGGCGCGCACAAACGCGGCCGCACTGGGCGCACCACCGTCGATGACGCCATCGACGCGGTG
GTGGAGGAGGCGCGCAACTACACGCCCACGCCGCCACCAGTGTCCACAGTGGACGCGGCCATTCAGACCG
TGGTGCGCGGAGCCCGGCGCTATGCTAAAATGAAGAGACGGCGGAGGCGCGTAGCACGTCGCCACCGCCG
CCGACCCGGCACTGCCGCCCAACGCGCGGCGGCGGCCCTGCTTAACCGCGCACGTCGCACCGGCCGACGG
GCGGCCATGCGGGCCGCTCGAAGGCTGGCCGCGGGTATTGTCACTGTGCCCCCCAGGTCCAGGCGACGAG
CGGCCGCCGCAGCAGCCGCGGCCATTAGTGCTATGACTCAGGGTCGCAGGGGCAACGTGTATTGGGTGCG
CGACTCGGTTAGCGGCCTGCGCGTGCCCGTGCGCACCCGCCCCCCGCGCAACTAGATTGCAAGAAAAAAC
TACTTAGACTCGTACTGTTGTATGTATCCAGCGGCGGCGGCGCGCAACGAAGCTATGTCCAAGCGCAAAA
TCAAAGAAGAGATGCTCCAGGTCATCGCGCCGGAGATCTATGGCCCCCCGAAGAAGGAAGAGCAGGATTA
CAAGCCCCGAAAGCTAAAGCGGGTCAAAAAGAAAAAGAAAGATGATGATGATGAACTTGACGACGAGGTG
GAACTGCTGCACGCTACCGCGCCCAGGCGACGGGTACAGTGGAAAGGTCGACGCGTAAAACGTGTTTTGC
GACCCGGCACCACCGTAGTCTTTACGCCCGGTGAGCGCTCCACCCGCACCTACAAGCGCGTGTATGATGA
GGTGTACGGCGACGAGGACCTGCTTGAGCAGGCCAACGAGCGCCTCGGGGAGTTTGCCTACGGAAAGCGG
CATAAGGACATGCTGGCGTTGCCGCTGGACGAGGGCAACCCAACACCTAGCCTAAAGCCCGTAACACTGC
AGCAGGTGCTGCCCGCGCTTGCACCGTCCGAAGAAAAGCGCGGCCTAAAGCGCGAGTCTGGTGACTTGGC
ACCCACCGTGCAGCTGATGGTACCCAAGCGCCAGCGACTGGAAGATGTCTTGGAAAAAATGACCGTGGAA
CCTGGGCTGGAGCCCGAGGTCCGCGTGCGGCCAATCAAGCAGGTGGCGCCGGGACTGGGCGTGCAGACCG
TGGACGTTCAGATACCCACTACCAGTAGCACCAGTATTGCCACCGCCACAGAGGGCATGGAGACACAAAC
GTCCCCGGTTGCCTCAGCGGTGGCGGATGCCGCGGTGCAGGCGGTCGCTGCGGCCGCGTCCAAGACCTCT
ACGGAGGTGCAAACGGACCCGTGGATGTTTCGCGTTTCAGCCCCCCGGCGCCCGCGCCGTTCGAGGAAGT
ACGGCGCCGCCAGCGCGCTACTGCCCGAATATGCCCTACATCCTTCCATTGCGCCTACCCCCGGCTATCG
TGGCTACACCTACCGCCCCAGAAGACGAGCAACTACCCGACGCCGAACCACCACTGGAACCCGCCGCCGC
CGTCGCCGTCGCCAGCCCGTGCTGGCCCCGATTTCCGTGCGCAGGGTGGCTCGCGAAGGAGGCAGGACCC
TGGTGCTGCCAACAGCGCGCTACCACCCCAGCATCGTTTAAAAGCCGGTCTTTGTGGTTCTTGCAGATAT
GGCCCTCACCTGCCGCCTCCGTTTCCCGGTGCCGGGATTCCGAGGAAGAATGCACCGTAGGAGGGGCATG
GCCGGCCACGGCCTGACGGGCGGCATGCGTCGTGCGCACCACCGGCGGCGGCGCGCGTCGCACCGTCGCA
TGCGCGGCGGTATCCTGCCCCTCCTTATTCCACTGATCGCCGCGGCGATTGGCGCCGTGCCCGGAATTGC
ATCCGTGGCCTTGCAGGCGCAGAGACACTGATTAAAAACAAGTTGCATGTGGAAAAATCAAAATAAAAAG
TCTGGACTCTCACGCTCGCTTGGTCCTGTAACTATTTTGTAGAATGGAAGACATCAACTTTGCGTCTCTG
GCCCCGCGACACGGCTCGCGCCCGTTCATGGGAAACTGGCAAGATATCGGCACCAGCAATATGAGCGGTG
GCGCCTTCAGCTGGGGCTCGCTGTGGAGCGGCATTAAAAATTTCGGTTCCACCGTTAAGAACTATGGCAG
CAAGGCCTGGAACAGCAGCACAGGCCAGATGCTGAGGGATAAGTTGAAAGAGCAAAATTTCCAACAAAAG
GTGGTAGATGGCCTGGCCTCTGGCATTAGCGGGGTGGTGGACCTGGCCAACCAGGCAGTGCAAAATAAGA
TTAACAGTAAGCTTGATCCCCGCCCTCCCGTAGAGGAGCCTCCACCGGCCGTGGAGACAGTGTCTCCAGA
GGGGCGTGGCGAAAAGCGTCCGCGCCCCGACAGGGAAGAAACTCTGGTGACGCAAATAGACGAGCCTCCC
TCGTACGAGGAGGCACTAAAGCAAGGCCTGCCCACCACCCGTCCCATCGCGCCCATGGCTACCGGAGTGC
TGGGCCAGCACACACCCGTAACGCTGGACCTGCCTCCCCCCGCCGACACCCAGCAGAAACCTGTGCTGCC
AGGCCCGACCGCCGTTGTTGTAACCCGTCCTAGCCGCGCGTCCCTGCGCCGCGCCGCCAGCGGTCCGCGA
TCGTTGCGGCCCGTAGCCAGTGGCAACTGGCAAAGCACACTGAACAGCATCGTGGGTCTGGGGGTGCAAT
CCCTGAAGCGCCGACGATGCTTCTGATAGCTAACGTGTCGTATGTGTGTCATGTATGCGTCCATGTCGCC
GCCAGAGGAGCTGCTGAGCCGCCGCGCGCCCGCTTTCCAAGATGGCTACCCCTTCGATGATGCCGCAGTG
GTCTTACATGCACATCTCGGGCCAGGACGCCTCGGAGTACCTGAGCCCCGGGCTGGTGCAGTTTGCCCGC
GCCACCGAGACGTACTTCAGCCTGAATAACAAGTTTAGAAACCCCACGGTGGCGCCTACGCACGACGTGA
CCACAGACCGGTCCCAGCGTTTGACGCTGCGGTTCATCCCTGTGGACCGTGAGGATACTGCGTACTCGTA
CAAGGCGCGGTTCACCCTAGCTGTGGGTGATAACCGTGTGCTGGACATGGCTTCCACGTACTTTGACATC
CGCGGCGTGCTGGACAGGGGCCCTACTTTTAAGCCCTACTCTGGCACTGCCTACAACGCCCTGGCTCCCA
AGGGTGCCCCAAATCCTTGCGAATGGGATGAAGCTGCTACTGCTCTTGAAATAAACCTAGAAGAAGAGGA
CGATGACAACGAAGACGAAGTAGACGAGCAAGCTGAGCAGCAAAAAACTCACGTATTTGGGCAGGCGCCT
TATTCTGGTATAAATATTACAAAGGAGGGTATTCAAATAGGTGTCGAAGGTCAAACACCTAAATATGCCG
ATAAAACATTTCAACCTGAACCTCAAATAGGAGAATCTCAGTGGTACGAAACAGAAATTAATCATGCAGC
TGGGAGAGTCCTAAAAAAGACTACCCCAATGAAACCATGTTACGGTTCATATGCAAAACCCACAAATGAA
AATGGAGGGCAAGGCATTCTTGTAAAGCAACAAAATGGAAAGCTAGAAAGTCAAGTGGAAATGCAATTTT
TCTCAACTACTGAGGCAGCCGCAGGCAATGGTGATAACTTGACTCCTAAAGTGGTATTGTACAGTGAAGA
TGTAGATATAGAAACCCCAGACACTCATATTTCTTACATGCCCACTATTAAGGAAGGTAACTCACGAGAA
CTAATGGGCCAACAATCTATGCCCAACAGGCCTAATTACATTGCTTTTAGGGACAATTTTATTGGTCTAA
TGTATTACAACAGCACGGGTAATATGGGTGTTCTGGCGGGCCAAGCATCGCAGTTGAATGCTGTTGTAGA
TTTGCAAGACAGAAACACAGAGCTTTCATACCAGCTTTTGCTTGATTCCATTGGTGATAGAACCAGGTAC
TTTTCTATGTGGAATCAGGCTGTTGACAGCTATGATCCAGATGTTAGAATTATTGAAAATCATGGAACTG
AAGATGAACTTCCAAATTACTGCTTTCCACTGGGAGGTGTGATTAATACAGAGACTCTTACCAAGGTAAA
ACCTAAAACAGGTCAGGAAAATGGATGGGAAAAAGATGCTACAGAATTTTCAGATAAAAATGAAATAAGA
GTTGGAAATAATTTTGCCATGGAAATCAATCTAAATGCCAACCTGTGGAGAAATTTCCTGTACTCCAACA
TAGCGCTGTATTTGCCCGACAAGCTAAAGTACAGTCCTTCCAACGTAAAAATTTCTGATAACCCAAACAC
CTACGACTACATGAACAAGCGAGTGGTGGCTCCCGGGCTAGTGGACTGCTACATTAACCTTGGAGCACGC
TGGTCCCTTGACTATATGGACAACGTCAACCCATTTAACCACCACCGCAATGCTGGCCTGCGCTACCGCT
CAATGTTGCTGGGCAATGGTCGCTATGTGCCCTTCCACATCCAGGTGCCTCAGAAGTTCTTTGCCATTAA
AAACCTCCTTCTCCTGCCGGGCTCATACACCTACGAGTGGAACTTCAGGAAGGATGTTAACATGGTTCTG
CAGAGCTCCCTAGGAAATGACCTAAGGGTTGACGGAGCCAGCATTAAGTTTGATAGCATTTGCCTTTACG
CCACCTTCTTCCCCATGGCCCACAACACCGCCTCCACGCTTGAGGCCATGCTTAGAAACGACACCAACGA
CCAGTCCTTTAACGACTATCTC
[453 nt withheld, positions 20323-20775]
CAGCCCATGAGCCGTCAGGTGGTGGATGATACTAAATACAAGGACTACCAACAGGTGGGCATCCTACACC
AACACAACAACTCTGGATTTGTTGGCTACCTTGCCCCCACCATGCGCGAAGGACAGGCCTACCCTGCTAA
CTTCCCCTATCCGCTTATAGGCAAGACCGCAGTTGACAGCATTACCCAGAAAAAGTTTCTTTGCGATCGC
ACCCTTTGGCGCATCCCATTCTCCAGTAACTTTATGTCCATGGGCGCACTCACAGACCTGGGCCAAAACC
TTCTCTACGCCAACTCCGCCCACGCGCTAGACATGACTTTTGAGGTGGATCCCATGGACGAGCCCACCCT
TCTTTATGTTTTGTTTGAAGTCTTTGACGTGGTCCGTGTGCACCAGCCGCACCGCGGCGTCATCGAAACC
GTGTACCTGCGCACGCCCTTCTCGGCCGGCAACGCCACAACATAAAGAAGCAAGCAACATCAACAACAGC
TGCCGCCATGGGCTCCAGTGAGCAGGAACTGAAAGCCATTGTCAAAGATCTTGGTTGTGGGCCATATTTT
TTGGGCACCTATGACAAGCGCTTTCCAGGCTTTGTTTCTCCACACAAGCTCGCCTGCGCCATAGTCAATA
CGGCCGGTCGCGAGACTGGGGGCGTACACTGGATGGCCTTTGCCTGGAACCCGCACTCAAAAACATGCTA
CCTCTTTGAGCCCTTTGGCTTTTCTGACCAGCGACTCAAGCAGGTTTACCAGTTTGAGTACGAGTCACTC
CTGCGCCGTAGCGCCATTGCTTCTTCCCCCGACCGCTGTATAACGCTGGAAAAGTCCACCCAAAGCGTAC
AGGGGCCCAACTCGGCCGCCTGTGGACTATTCTGCTGCATGTTTCTCCACGCCTTTGCCAACTGGCCCCA
AACTCCCATGGATCACAACCCCACCATGAACCTTATTACCGGGGTACCCAACTCCATGCTCAACAGTCCC
CAGGTACAGCCCACCCTGCGTCGCAACCAGGAACAGCTCTACAGCTTCCTGGAGCGCCACTCGCCCTACT
TCCGCAGCCACAGTGCGCAGATTAGGAGCGCCACTTCTTTTTGTCACTTGAAAAACATGTAAAAATAATG
TACTAGAGACACTTTCAATAAAGGCAAATGCTTTTATTTGTACACTCTCGGGTGATTATTTACCCCCACC
CTTGCCGTCTGCGCCGTTTAAAAATCAAAGGGGTTCTGCCGCGCATCGCTATGCGCCACTGGCAGGGACA
CGTTGCGATACTGGTGTTTAGTGCTCCACTTAAACTCAGGCACAACCATCCGCGGCAGCTCGGTGAAGTT
TTCACTCCACAGGCTGCGCACCATCACCAACGCGTTTAGCAGGTCGGGCGCCGATATCTTGAAGTCGCAG
TTGGGGCCTCCGCCCTGCGCGCGCGAGTTGCGATACACAGGGTTGCAGCACTGGAACACTATCAGCGCCG
GGTGGTGCACGCTGGCCAGCACGCTCTTGTCGGAGATCAGATCCGCGTCCAGGTCCTCCGCGTTGCTCAG
GGCGAACGGAGTCAACTTTGGTAGCTGCCTTCCCAAAAAGGGCGCGTGCCCAGGCTTTGAGTTGCACTCG
CACCGTAGTGGCATCAAAAGGTGACCGTGCCCGGTCTGGGCGTTAGGATACAGCGCCTGCATAAAAGCCT
TGATCTGCTTAAAAGCCACCTGAGCCTTTGCGCCTTCAGAGAAGAACATGCCGCAAGACTTGCCGGAAAA
CTGATTGGCCGGACAGGCCGCGTCGTGCACGCAGCACCTTGCGTCGGTGTTGGAGATCTGCACCACATTT
CGGCCCCACCGGTTCTTCACGATCTTGGCCTTGCTAGACTGCTCCTTCAGCGCGCGCTGCCCGTTTTCGC
TCGTCACATCCATTTCAATCACGTGCTCCTTATTTATCATAATGCTTCCGTGTAGACACTTAAGCTCGCC
TTCGATCTCAGCGCAGCGGTGCAGCCACAACGCGCAGCCCGTGGGCTCGTGATGCTTGTAGGTCACCTCT
GCAAACGACTGCAGGTACGCCTGCAGGAATCGCCCCATCATCGTCACAAAGGTCTTGTTGCTGGTGAAGG
TCAGCTGCAACCCGCGGTGCTCCTCGTTCAGCCAGGTCTTGCATACGGCCGCCAGAGCTTCCACTTGGTC
AGGCAGTAGTTTGAAGTTCGCCTTTAGATCGTTATCCACGTGGTACTTGTCCATCAGCGCGCGCGCAGCC
TCCATGCCCTTCTCCCACGCAGACACGATCGGCACACTCAGCGGGTTCATCACCGTAATTTCACTTTCCG
CTTCGCTGGGCTCTTCCTCTTCCTCTTGCGTCCGCATACCACGCGCCACTGGGTCGTCTTCATTCAGCCG
CCGCACTGTGCGCTTACCTCCTTTGCCATGCTTGATTAGCACCGGTGGGTTGCTGAAACCCACCATTTGT
AGCGCCACATCTTCTCTTTCTTCCTCGCTGTCCACGATTACCTCTGGTGATGGCGGGCGCTCGGGCTTGG
GAGAAGGGCGCTTCTTTTTCTTCTTGGGCGCAATGGCCAAATCCGCCGCCGAGGTCGATGGCCGCGGGCT
GGGTGTGCGCGGCACCAGCGCGTCTTGTGATGAGTCTTCCTCGTCCTCGGACTCGATACGCCGCCTCATC
CGCTTTTTTGGGGGCGCCCGGGGAGGCGGCGGCGACGGGGACGGGGACGACACGTCCTCCATGGTTGGGG
GACGTCGCGCCGCACCGCGTCCGCGCTCGGGGGTGGTTTCGCGCTGCTCCTCTTCCCGACTGGCCATTTC
CTTCTCCTATAGGCAGAAAAAGATCATGGAGTCAGTCGAGAAGAAGGACAGCCTAACCGCCCCCTCTGAG
TTCGCCACCACCGCCTCCACCGATGCCGCCAACGCGCCTACCACCTTCCCCGTCGAGGCACCCCCGCTTG
AGGAGGAGGAAGTGATTATCGAGCAGGACCCAGGTTTTGTAAGCGAAGACGACGAGGACCGCTCAGTACC
AACAGAGGATAAAAAGCAAGACCAGGACAACGCAGAGGCAAACGAGGAACAAGTCGGGCGGGGGGACGAA
AGGCATGGCGACTACCTAGATGTGGGAGACGACGTGCTGTTGAAGCATCTGCAGCGCCAGTGCGCCATTA
TCTGCGACGCGTTGCAAGAGCGCAGCGATGTGCCCCTCGCCATAGCGGATGTCAGCCTTGCCTACGAACG
CCACCTATTCTCACCGCGCGTACCCCCCAAACGCCAAGAAAACGGCACATGCGAGCCCAACCCGCGCCTC
AACTTCTACCCCGTATTTGCCGTGCCAGAGGTGCTTGCCACCTATCACATCTTTTTCCAAAACTGCAAGA
TACCCCTATCCTGCCGTGCCAACCGCAGCCGAGCGGACAAGCAGCTGGCCTTGCGGCAGGGCGCTGTCAT
ACCTGATATCGCCTCGCTCAACGAAGTGCCAAAAATCTTTGAGGGTCTTGGACGCGACGAGAAGCGCGCG
GCAAACGCTCTGCAACAGGAAAACAGCGAAAATGAAAGTCACTCTGGAGTGTTGGTGGAACTCGAGGGTG
ACAACGCGCGCCTAGCCGTACTAAAACGCAGCATCGAGGTCACCCACTTTGCCTACCCGGCACTTAACCT
ACCCCCCAAGGTCATGAGCACAGTCATGAGTGAGCTGATCGTGCGCCGTGCGCAGCCCCTGGAGAGGGAT
GCAAATTTGCAAGAACAAACAGAGGAGGGCCTACCCGCAGTTGGCGACGAGCAGCTAGCGCGCTGGCTTC
AAACGCGCGAGCCTGCCGACTTGGAGGAGCGACGCAAACTAATGATGGCCGCAGTGCTCGTTACCGTGGA
GCTTGAGTGCATGCAGCGGTTCTTTGCTGACCCGGAGATGCAGCGCAAGCTAGAGGAAACATTGCACTAC
ACCTTTCGACAGGGCTACGTACGCCAGGCCTGCAAGATCTCCAACGTGGAGCTCTGCAACCTGGTCTCCT
ACCTTGGAATTTTGCACGAAAACCGCCTTGGGCAAAACGTGCTTCATTCCACGCTCAAGGGCGAGGCGCG
CCGCGACTACGTCCGCGACTGCGTTTACTTATTTCTATGCTACACCTGGCAGACGGCCATGGGCGTTTGG
CAGCAGTGCTTGGAGGAGTGCAACCTCAAGGAGCTGCAGAAACTGCTAAAGCAAAACTTGAAGGACCTAT
GGACGGCCTTCAACGAGCGCTCCGTGGCCGCGCACCTGGCGGACATCATTTTCCCCGAACGCCTGCTTAA
AACCCTGCAACAGGGTCTGCCAGACTTCACCAGTCAAAGCATGTTGCAGAACTTTAGGAACTTTATCCTA
GAGCGCTCAGGAATCTTGCCCGCCACCTGCTGTGCACTTCCTAGCGACTTTGTGCCCATTAAGTACCGCG
AATGCCCTCCGCCGCTTTGGGGCCACTGCTACCTTCTGCAGCTAGCCAACTACCTTGCCTACCACTCTGA
CATAATGGAAGACGTGAGCGGTGACGGTCTACTGGAGTGTCACTGTCGCTGCAACCTATGCACCCCGCAC
CGCTCCCTGGTTTGCAATTCGCAGCTGCTTAACGAAAGTCAAATTATCGGTACCTTTGAGCTGCAGGGTC
CCTCGCCTGACGAAAAGTCCGCGGCTCCGGGGTTGAAACTCACTCCGGGGCTGTGGACGTCGGCTTACCT
TCGCAAATTTGTACCTGAGGACTACCACGCCCACGAGATTAGGTTCTACGAAGACCAATCCCGCCCGCCT
AATGCGGAGCTTACCGCCTGCGTCATTACCCAGGGCCACATTCTTGGCCAATTGCAAGCCATCAACAAAG
CCCGCCAAGAGTTTCTGCTACGAAAGGGACGGGGGGTTTACTTGGACCCCCAGTCCGGCGAGGAGCTCAA
CCCAATCCCCCCGCCGCCGCAGCCCTATCAGCAGCAGCCGCGGGCCCTTGCTTCCCAGGATGGCACCCAA
AAAGAAGCTGCAGCTGCCGCCGCCACCCACGGACGAGGAGGAATACTGGGACAGTCAGGCAGAGGAGGTT
TTGGACGAGGAGGAGGAGGACATGATGGAAGACTGGGAGAGCCTAGACGAGGAAGCTTCCGAGGTCGAAG
AGGTGTCAGACGAAACACCGTCACCCTCGGTCGCATTCCCCTCGCCGGCGCCCCAGAAATCGGCAACCGG
TTCCAGCATGGCTACAACCTCCGCTCCTCAGGCGCCGCCGGCACTGCCCGTTCGCCGACCCAACCGTAGA
TGGGACACCACTGGAACCAGGGCCGGTAAGTCCAAGCAGCCGCCGCCGTTAGCCCAAGAGCAACAACAGC
GCCAAGGCTACCGCTCATGGCGCGGGCACAAGAACGCCATAGTTGCTTGCTTGCAAGACTGTGGGGGCAA
CATCTCCTTCGCCCGCCGCTTTCTTCTCTACCATCACGGCGTGGCCTTCCCCCGTAACATCCTGCATTAC
TACCGTCATCTCTACAGCCCATACTGCACCGGCGGCAGCGGCAGCAACAGCAGCGGCCACACAGAAGCAA
AGGCGACCGGATAGCAAGACTCTGACAAAGCCCAAGAAATCCACAGCGGCGGCAGCAGCAGGAGGAGGAG
CGCTGCGTCTGGCGCCCAACGAACCCGTATCGACCCGCGAGCTTAGAAACAGGATTTTTCCCACTCTGTA
TGCTATATTTCAACAGAGCAGGGGCCAAGAACAAGAGCTGAAAATAAAAAACAGGTCTCTGCGATCCCTC
ACCCGCAGCTGCCTGTATCACAAAAGCGAAGATCAGCTTCGGCGCACGCTGGAAGACGCGGAGGCTCTCT
TCAGTAAATACTGCGCGCTGACTCTTAAGGACTAGTTTCGCGCCCTTTCTCAAATTTAAGCGCGAAAACT
ACGTCATCTCCAGCGGCCACACCCGGCGCCAGCACCTGTTGTCAGCGCCATTATGAGCAAGGAAATTCCC
ACGCCCTACATGTGGAGTTACCAGCCACAAATGGGACTTGCGGCTGGAGCTGCCCAAGACTACTCAACCC
GAATAAACTACATGAGCGCGGGACCCCACATGATATCCCGGGTCAACGGAATACGCGCCCACCGAAACCG
AATTCTCCTGGAACAGGCGGCTATTACCACCACACCTCGTAATAACCTTAATCCCCGTAGTTGGCCCGCT
GCCCTGGTGTACCAGGAAAGTCCCGCTCCCACCACTGTGGTACTTCCCAGAGACGCCCAGGCCGAAGTTC
AGATGACTAACTCAGGGGCGCAGCTTGCGGGCGGCTTTCGTCACAGGGTGCGGTCGCCCGGGCAGGGTAT
AACTCACCTGACAATCAGAGGGCGAGGTATTCAGCTCAACGACGAGTCGGTGAGCTCCTCGCTTGGTCTC
CGTCCGGACGGGACATTTCAGATCGGCGGCGCCGGCCGCTCTTCATTCACGCCTCGTCAGGCAATCCTAA
CTCTGCAGACCTCGTCCTCTGAGCCGCGCTCTGGAGGCATTGGAACTCTGCAATTTATTGAGGAGTTTGT
GCCATCGGTCTACTTTAACCCCTTCTCGGGACCTCCCGGCCACTATCCGGATCAATTTATTCCTAACTTT
GACGCGGTAAAGGACTCGGCGGACGGCTACGACTGAATGTTAAGTGGAGAGGCAGAGCAACTGCGCCTGA
AACACCTGGTCCACTGTCGCCGCCACAAGTGCTTTGCCCGCGACTCCGGTGAGTTTTGCTACTTTGAATT
GCCCGAGGATCATATCGAGGGCCCGGCGCACGGCGTCCGGCTTACCGCCCAGGGAGAGCTTGCCCGTAGC
CTGATTCGGGAGTTTACCCAGCGCCCCCTGCTAGTTGAGCGGGACAGGGGACCCTGTGTTCTCACTGTGA
TTTGCAACTGTCCTAACCCTGGATTACATCAAGATCTTTGTTGCCATCTCTGTGCTGAGTATAATAAATA
CAGAAATTAAAATATACTGGGGCTCCTATCGCCATCCTGTAAACGCCACCGTCTTCACCCGCCCAAGCAA
ACCAAGGCGAACCTTACCTGGTACTTTTAACATCTCTCCCTCTGTGATTTACAACAGTTTCAACCCAGAC
GGAGTGAGTCTACGAGAGAACCTCTCCGAGCTCAGCTACTCCATCAGAAAAAACACCACCCTCCTTACCT
GCCGGGAACGTACGAGTGCGTCACCGGCCGCTGCACCACACCTACCGCCTGACCGTAAACCAGACTTTTT
CCGGACAGACCTCAATAACTCTGTTTACCAGAACAGGAGGTGAGCTTAGAAAACCCTTAGGGTATTAGGC
CAAAGGCGCAGCTACTGTGGGGTTTATGAACAATTCAAGCAACTCTACGGGCTATTCTAATTCAGGTTTC
TCTAGAAATGGACGGAATTATTACAGAGCAGCGCCTGCTAGAAAGACGCAGGGCAGCGGCCGAGCAACAG
CGCATGAATCAAGAGCTCCAAGACATGGTTAACTTGCACCAGTGCAAAAGGGGTATCTTTTGTCTGGTAA
AGCAGGCCAAAGTCACCTACGACAGTAATACCACCGGACACCGCCTTAGCTACAAGTTGCCAACCAAGCG
TCAGAAATTGGTGGTCATGGTGGGAGAAAAGCCCATTACCATAACTCAGCACTCGGTAGAAACCGAAGGC
TGCATTCACTCACCTTGTCAAGGACCTGAGGATCTCTGCACCCTTATTAAGACCCTGTGCGGTCTCAAAG
ATCTTATTCCCTTTAACTAATAAAAAAAAATAATAAAGCATCACTTACTTAAAATCAGTTAGCAAATTTC
TGTCCAGTTTATTCAGCAGCACCTCCTTGCCCTCCTCCCAGCTCTGGTATTGCAGCTTCCTCCTGGCTGC
AAACTTTCTCCACAATCTAAATGGAATGTCAGTTTCCTCCTGTTCCTGTCCATCCGCACCCACTATCTTC
ATGTTGTTGCAGATGAAGCGCGCAAGACCGTCTGAAGATACCTTCAACCCCGTGTATCCATATGACACGG
AAACCGGTCCTCCAACTGTGCCTTTTCTTACTCCTCCCTTTGTATCCCCCAATGGGTTTCAAGAGAGTCC
CCCTGGGGTACTCTCTTTGCGCCTATCCGAACCTCTAGTTACCTCCAATGGCATGCTTGCGCTCAAAATG
GGCAACGGCCTCTCTCTGGACGAGGCCGGCAACCTTACCTCCCAAAATGTAACCACTGTGAGCCCACCTC
TCAAAAAAACCAAGTCAAACATAAACCTGGAAATATCTGCACCCCTCACAGTTACCTCAGAAGCCCTAAC
TGTGGCTGCCGCCGCACCTCTAATGGTCGCGGGCAACACACTCACCATGCAATCACAGGCCCCGCTAACC
GTGCACGACTCCAAACTTAGCATTGCCACCCAAGGACCCCTCACAGTGTCAGAAGGAAAGCTAGCCCTGC
AAACATCAGGCCCCCTCACCACCACCGATAGCAGTACCCTTACTATCACTGCCTCACCCCCTCTAACTAC
TGCCACTGGTAGCTTGGGCATTGACTTGAAAGAGCCCATTTATACACAAAATGGAAAACTAGGACTAAAG
TACGGGGCTCCTTTGCATGTAACAGACGACCTAAACACTTTGACCGTAGCAACTGGTCCAGGTGTGACTA
TTAATAATACTTCCTTGCAAACTAAAGTTACTGGAGCCTTGGGTTTTGATTCACAAGGCAATATGCAACT
TAATGTAGCAGGAGGACTAAGGATTGATTCTCAAAACAGACGCCTTATACTTGATGTTAGTTATCCGTTT
GATGCTCAAAACCAACTAAATCTAAGACTAGGACAGGGCCCTCTTTTTATAAACTCAGCCCACAACTTGG
ATATTAACTACAACAAAGGCCTTTACTTGTTTACAGCTTCAAACAATTCCAAAAAGCTTGAGGTTAACCT
AAGCACTGCCAAGGGGTTGATGTTTGACGCTACAGCCATAGCCATTAATGCAGGAGATGGGCTTGAATTT
GGTTCACCTAATGCACCAAACACAAATCCCCTCAAAACAAAAATTGGCCATGGCCTAGAATTTGATTCAA
ACAAGGCTATGGTTCCTAAACTAGGAACTGGCCTTAGTTTTGACAGCACAGGTGCCATTACAGTAGGAAA
CAAAAATAATGATAAGCTAACTTTGTGGACCACACCAGCTCCATCTCCTAACTGTAGACTAAATGCAGAG
AAAGATGCTAAACTCACTTTGGTCTTAACAAAATGTGGCAGTCAAATACTTGCTACAGTTTCAGTTTTGG
CTGTTAAAGGCAGTTTGGCTCCAATATCTGGAACAGTTCAAAGTGCTCATCTTATTATAAGATTTGACGA
AAATGGAGTGCTACTAAACAATTCCTTCCTGGACCCAGAATATTGGAACTTTAGAAATGGAGATCTTACT
GAAGGCACAGCCTATACAAACGCTGTTGGATTTATGCCTAACCTATCAGCTTATCCAAAATCTCACGGTA
AAACTGCCAAAAGTAACATTGTCAGTCAAGTTTACTTAAACGGAGACAAAACTAAACCTGTAACACTAAC
CATTACACTAAACGGTACACAGGAAACAGGAGACACAACTCCAAGTGCATACTCTATGTCATTTTCATGG
GACTGGTCTGGCCACAACTACATTAATGAAATATTTGCCACATCCTCTTACACTTTTTCATACATTGCCC
AAGAATAAAGAATCGTTTGTGTTATGTTTCAACGTGTTTATTTTTCAATTGCAGAAAATTTCGAATCATT
TTTCATTCAGTAGTATAGCCCCACCACCACATAGCTTATACAGATCACCGTACCTTAATCAAACTCACAG
AACCCTAGTATTCAACCTGCCACCTCCCTCCCAACACACAGAGTACACAGTCCTTTCTCCCCGGCTGGCC
TTAAAAAGCATCATATCATGGGTAACAGACATATTCTTAGGTGTTATATTCCACACGGTTTCCTGTCGAG
CCAAACGCTCATCAGTGATATTAATAAACTCCCCGGGCAGCTCACTTAAGTTCATGTCGCTGTCCAGCTG
CTGAGCCACAGGCTGCTGTCCAACTTGCGGTTGCTTAACGGGCGGCGAAGGAGAAGTCCACGCCTACATG
GGGGTAGAGTCATAATCGTGCATCAGGATAGGGCGGTGGTGCTGCAGCAGCGCGCGAATAAACTGCTGCC
GCCGCCGCTCCGTCCTGCAGGAATACAACATGGCAGTGGTCTCCTCAGCGATGATTCGCACCGCCCGCAG
CATAAGGCGCCTTGTCCTCCGGGCACAGCAGCGCACCCTGATCTCACTTAAATCAGCACAGTAACTGCAG
CACAGCACCACAATATTGTTCAAAATCCCACAGTGCAAGGCGCTGTATCCAAAGCTCATGGCGGGGACCA
CAGAACCCACGTGGCCATCATACCACAAGCGCAGGTAGATTAAGTGGCGACCCCTCATAAACACGCTGGA
CATAAACATTACCTCTTTTGGCATGTTGTAATTCACCACCTCCCGGTACCATATAAACCTCTGATTAAAC
ATGGCGCCATCCACCACCATCCTAAACCAGCTGGCCAAAACCTGCCCGCCGGCTATACACTGCAGGGAAC
CGGGACTGGAACAATGACAGTGGAGAGCCCAGGACTCGTAACCATGGATCATCATGCTCGTCATGATATC
AATGTTGGCACAACACAGGCACACGTGCATACACTTCCTCAGGATTACAAGCTCCTCCCGCGTTAGAACC
ATATCCCAGGGAACAACCCATTCCTGAATCAGCGTAAATCCCACACTGCAGGGAAGACCTCGCACGTAAC
TCACGTTGTGCATTGTCAAAGTGTTACATTCGGGCAGCAGCGGATGATCCTCCAGTATGGTAGCGCGGGT
TTCTGTCTCAAAAGGAGGTAGACGATCCCTACTGTACGGAGTGCGCCGAGACAACCGAGATCGTGTTGGT
CGTAGTGTCATGCCAAATGGAACGCCGGACGTAGTCATATTTCCTGAAGCAAAACCAGGTGCGGGCGTGA
CAAACAGATCTGCGTCTCCGGTCTCGCCGCTTAGATCGCTCTGTGTAGTAGTTGTAGTATATCCACTCTC
TCAAAGCATCCAGGCGCCCCCTGGCTTCGGGTTCTATGTAAACTCCTTCATGCGCCGCTGCCCTGATAAC
ATCCACCACCGCAGAATAAGCCACACCCAGCCAACCTACACATTCGTTCTGCGAGTCACACACGGGAGGA
GCGGGAAGAGCTGGAAGAACCATGTTTTTTTTTTTATTCCAAAAGATTATCCAAAACCTCAAAATGAAGA
TCTATTAAGTGAACGCGCTCCCCTCCGGTGGCGTGGTCAAACTCTACAGCCAAAGAACAGATAATGGCAT
TTGTAAGATGTTGCACAATGGCTTCCAAAAGGCAAACGGCCCTCACGTCCAAGTGGACGTAAAGGCTAAA
CCCTTCAGGGTGAATCTCCTCTATAAACATTCCAGCACCTTCAACCATGCCCAAATAATTCTCATCTCGC
CACCTTCTCAATATATCTCTAAGCAAATCCCGAATATTAAGTCCGGCCATTGTAAAAATCTGCTCCAGAG
CGCCCTCCACCTTCAGCCTCAAGCAGCGAATCATGATTGCAAAAATTCAGGTTCCTCACAGACCTGTATA
AGATTCAAAAGCGGAACATTAACAAAAATACCGCGATCCCGTAGGTCCCTTCGCAGGGCCAGCTGAACAT
AATCGTGCAGGTCTGCACGGACCAGCGCGGCCACTTCCCCGCCAGGAACCATGACAAAAGAACCCACACT
GATTATGACACGCATACTCGGAGCTATGCTAACCAGCGTAGCCCCGATGTAAGCTTGTTGCATGGGCGGC
GATATAAAATGCAAGGTGCTGCTCAAAAAATCAGGCAAAGCCTCGCGCAAAAAAGAAAGCACATCGTAGT
CATGCTCATGCAGATAAAGGCAGGTAAGCTCCGGAACCACCACAGAAAAAGACACCATTTTTCTCTCAAA
CATGTCTGCGGGTTTCTGCATAAACACAAAATAAAATAACAAAAAAACATTTAAACATTAGAAGCCTGTC
TTACAACAGGAAAAACAACCCTTATAAGCATAAGACGGACTACGGCCATGCCGGCGTGACCGTAAAAAAA
CTGGTCACCGTGATTAAAAAGCACCACCGACAGCTCCTCGGTCATGTCCGGAGTCATAATGTAAGACTCG
GTAAACACATCAGGTTGATTCACATCGGTCAGTGCTAAAAAGCGACCGAAATAGCCCGGGGGAATACATA
CCCGCAGGCGTAGAGACAACATTACAGCCCCCATAGGAGGTATAACAAAATTAATAGGAGAGAAAAACAC
ATAAACACCTGAAAAACCCTCCTGCCTAGGCAAAATAGCACCCTCCCGCTCCAGAACAACATACAGCGCT
TCCACAGCGGCAGCCATAACAGTCAGCCTTACCAGTAAAAAAGAAAACCTATTAAAAAAACACCACTCGA
CACGGCACCAGCTCAATCAGTCACAGTGTAAAAAAGGGCCAAGTGCAGAGCGAGTATATATAGGACTAAA
AAATGACGTAACGGTTAAAGTCCACAAAAAACACCCAGAAAACCGCACGCGAACCTACGCCCAGAAACGA
AAGCCAAAAAACCCACAACTTCCTCAAATCGTCACTTCCGTTTTCCCACGTTACGTCACTTCCCATTTTA
AGAAAACTACAATTCCCAACACATACAAGTTACTCCGCCCTAAAACCTACGTCACCCGCCCCGTTCCCAC
GCCCCGCGCCACGTCACAAACTCCACCCCCTCATTATCATATTGGCTTCAATCCAAAATAAGGTATATTA
TTGATGATGTTAATTAATTTAAATCCGCATGCGATATCGAGCTCTCCCGGGAATTCGGATCTGCGACGCG
AGGCTGGATGGCCTTCCCCATTATGATTCTTCTCGCTTCCGGCGGCATCGGGATGCCCGCGTTGCAGGCC
ATGCTGTCCAGGCAGGTAGATGACGACCATCAGGGACAGCTTCAAGGCCAGCAAAAGGCCAGGAACCGTA
AAAAGGCCGCGTTGCTGGCGTTTTTCCATAGGCTCCGCCCCCCTGACGAGCATCACAAAAATCGACGCTC
AAGTCAGAGGTGGCGAAACCCGACAGGACTATAAAGATACCAGGCGTTTCCCCCTGGAAGCTCCCTCGTG
CGCTCTCCTGTTCCGACCCTGCCGCTTACCGGATACCTGTCCGCCTTTCTCCCTTCGGGAAGCGTGGCGC
TTTCTCATAGCTCACGCTGTAGGTATCTCAGTTCGGTGTAGGTCGTTCGCTCCAAGCTGGGCTGTGTGCA
CGAACCCCCCGTTCAGCCCGACCGCTGCGCCTTATCCGGTAACTATCGTCTTGAGTCCAACCCGGTAAGA
CACGACTTATCGCCACTGGCAGCAGCCACTGGTAACAGGATTAGCAGAGCGAGGTATGTAGGCGGTGCTA
CAGAGTTCTTGAAGTGGTGGCCTAACTACGGCTACACTAGAAGGACAGTATTTGGTATCTGCGCTCTGCT
GAAGCCAGTTACCTTCGGAAAAAGAGTTGGTAGCTCTTGATCCGGCAAACAAACCACCGCTGGTAGCGGT
GGTTTTTTTGTTTGCAAGCAGCAGATTACGCGCAGAAAAAAAGGATCTCAAGAAGATCCTTTGATCTTTT
CTACGGGGTCTGACGCTCAGTGGAACGAAAACTCACGTTAAGGGATTTTGGTCATGAGATTATCAAAAAG
GATCTTCACCTAGATCCTTTTAAATCAATCTAAAGTATATATGAGTAAACTTGGTCTGACAGTTACCAAT
GCTTAATCAGTGAGGCACCTATCTCAGCGATCTGTCTATTTCGTTCATCCATAGTTGCCTGACTCCCCGT
CGTGTAGATAACTACGATACGGGAGGGCTTACCATCTGGCCCCAGTGCTGCAATGATACCGCGAGACCCA
CGCTCACCGGCTCCAGATTTATCAGCAATAAACCAGCCAGCCGGAAGGGCCGAGCGCAGAAGTGGTCCTG
CAACTTTATCCGCCTCCATCCAGTCTATTAATTGTTGCCGGGAAGCTAGAGTAAGTAGTTCGCCAGTTAA
TAGTTTGCGCAACGTTGTTGCCATTGCTACAGGCATCGTGGTGTCACGCTCGTCGTTTGGTATGGCTTCA
TTCAGCTCCGGTTCCCAACGATCAAGGCGAGTTACATGATCCCCCATGTTGTGCAAAAAAGCGGTTAGCT
CCTTCGGTCCTCCGATCGTTGTCAGAAGTAAGTTGGCCGCAGTGTTATCACTCATGGTTATGGCAGCACT
GCATAATTCTCTTACTGTCATGCCATCCGTAAGATGCTTTTCTGTGACTGGTGAGTACTCAACCAAGTCA
TTCTGAGAATAGTGTATGCGGCGACCGAGTTGCTCTTGCCCGGCGTCAACACGGGATAATACCGCGCCAC
ATAGCAGAACTTTAAAAGTGCTCATCATTGGAAAACGTTCTTCGGGGCGAAAACTCTCAAGGATCTTACC
GCTGTTGAGATCCAGTTCGATGTAACCCACTCGTGCACCCAACTGATCTTCAGCATCTTTTACTTTCACC
AGCGTTTCTGGGTGAGCAAAAACAGGAAGGCAAAATGCCGCAAAAAAGGGAATAAGGGCGACACGGAAAT
GTTGAATACTCATACTCTTCCTTTTTCAATATTATTGAAGCATTTATCAGGGTTATTGTCTCATGAGCGG
ATACATATTTGAATGTATTTAGAAAAATAAACAAATAGGGGTTCCGCGCACATTTCCCCGAAAAGTGCCA
CCTGACGTCTAAGAAACCATTATTATCATGACATTAACCTATAAAAATAGGCGTATCACGAGGCCCTTTC
GTCTTCAAGAATTGGATCCGAATTCCCGGGAGAGCTCGATATCGCATGCGGATTTAAATTAATTAA
